>Addgene plasmid #169444 | pX52 | addgene full sequence | sequence record 334742 | Addgene Partial NGS Result
GGCGGGGCGGGGCGAGGCGGAGAGGTGCGGCGGCAGCCAATCAGAGCGGCGCGCTCCGAAAGTTTCCTTT
TATGGCGAGGCGGCGGCGGCGGCGGCCCTATAAAAAGCGAAGCGCGCGGCGGGCGGGAGTCGCTGCGCGC
TGCCTTCGCCCCGTGCCCCGCTCCGCCGCCGCCTCGCGCCGCCCGCCCCGGCTCTGACTGACCGCGTTAC
TCCCACAGGTGAGCGGGCGGGACGGCCCTTCTCCTCCGGGCTGTAATTAGCTGAGCAAGAGGTAAGGGTT
TAAGGGATGGTTGGTTGGTGGGGTATTAATGTTTAATTACCTGGAGCACCTGCCTGAAATCACTTTTTTT
CAGGTTGGACCGGTGCCACCATGGACTATAAGGACCACGACGGAGACTACAAGGATCATGATATTGATTA
CAAAGACGATGACGATAAGATGGCCCCAAAGAAGAAGCGGAAGGTCGGTATCCACGGAGTCCCAGCAGCC
GACAAGAAGTACAGCATCGGCCTGGACATCGGCACCAACTCTGTGGGCTGGGCCGTGATCACCGACGAGT
ACAAGGTGCCCAGCAAGAAATTCAAGGTGCTGGGCAACACCGACCGGCACAGCATCAAGAAGAACCTGAT
CGGAGCCCTGCTGTTCGACAGCGGCGAAACAGCCGAGGCCACCCGGCTGAAGAGAACCGCCAGAAGAAGA
TACACCAGACGGAAGAACCGGATCTGCTATCTGCAAGAGATCTTCAGCAACGAGATGGCCAAGGTGGACG
ACAGCTTCTTCCACAGACTGGAAGAGTCCTTCCTGGTGGAAGAGGATAAGAAGCACGAGCGGCACCCCAT
CTTCGGCAACATCGTGGACGAGGTGGCCTACCACGAGAAGTACCCCACCATCTACCACCTGAGAAAGAAA
CTGGTGGACAGCACCGACAAGGCCGACCTGCGGCTGATCTATCTGGCCCTGGCCCACATGATCAAGTTCC
GGGGCCACTTCCTGATCGAGGGCGACCTGAACCCCGACAACAGCGACGTGGACAAGCTGTTCATCCAGCT
GGTGCAGACCTACAACCAGCTGTTCGAGGAAAACCCCATCAACGCCAGCGGCGTGGACGCCAAGGCCATC
CTGTCTGCCAGACTGAGCAAGAGCAGACGGCTGGAAAATCTGATCGCCCAGCTGCCCGGCGAGAAGAAGA
ATGGCCTGTTCGGAAACCTGATTGCCCTGAGCCTGGGCCTGACCCCCAACTTCAAGAGCAACTTCGACCT
GGCCGAGGATGCCAAACTGCAGCTGAGCAAGGACACCTACGACGACGACCTGGACAACCTGCTGGCCCAG
ATCGGCGACCAGTACGCCGACCTGTTTCTGGCCGCCAAGAACCTGTCCGACGCCATCCTGCTGAGCGACA
TCCTGAGAGTGAACACCGAGATCACCAAGGCCCCCCTGAGCGCCTCTATGATCAAGAGATACGACGAGCA
CCACCAGGACCTGACCCTGCTGAAAGCTCTCGTGCGGCAGCAGCTGCCTGAGAAGTACAAAGAGATTTTC
TTCGACCAGAGCAAGAACGGCTACGCCGGCTACATTGACGGCGGAGCCAGCCAGGAAGAGTTCTACAAGT
TCATCAAGCCCATCCTGGAAAAGATGGACGGCACCGAGGAACTGCTCGTGAAGCTGAACAGAGAGGACCT
GCTGCGGAAGCAGCGGACCTTCGACAACGGCAGCATCCCCCACCAGATCCACCTGGGAGAGCTGCACGCC
ATTCTGCGGCGGCAGGAAGATTTTTACCCATTCCTGAAGGACAACCGGGAAAAGATCGAGAAGATCCTGA
CCTTCCGCATCCCCTACTACGTGGGCCCTCTGGCCAGGGGAAACAGCAGATTCGCCTGGATGACCAGAAA
GAGCGAGGAAACCATCACCCCCTGGAACTTCGAGGAAGTGGTGGACAAGGGCGCTTCCGCCCAGAGCTTC
ATCGAGCGGATGACCAACTTCGATAAGAACCTGCCCAACGAGAAGGTGCTGCCCAAGCACAGCCTGCTGT
ACGAGTACTTCACCGTGTATAACGAGCTGACCAAAGTGAAATACGTGACCGAGGGAATGAGAAAGCCCGC
CTTCCTGAGCGGCGAGCAGAAAAAGGCCATCGTGGACCTGCTGTTCAAGACCAACCGGAAAGTGACCGTG
AAGCAGCTGAAAGAGGACTACTTCAAGAAAATCGAGTGCTTCGACTCCGTGGAAATCTCCGGCGTGGAAG
ATCGGTTCAACGCCTCCCTGGGCACATACCACGATCTGCTGAAAATTATCAAGGACAAGGACTTCCTGGA
CAATGAGGAAAACGAGGACATTCTGGAAGATATCGTGCTGACCCTGACACTGTTTGAGGACAGAGAGATG
ATCGAGGAACGGCTGAAAACCTATGCCCACCTGTTCGACGACAAAGTGATGAAGCAGCTGAAGCGGCGGA
GATACACCGGCTGGGGCAGGCTGAGCCGGAAGCTGATCAACGGCATCCGGGACAAGCAGTCCGGCAAGAC
AATCCTGGATTTCCTGAAGTCCGACGGCTTCGCCAACAGAAACTTCATGCAGCTGATCCACGACGACAGC
CTGACCTTTAAAGAGGACATCCAGAAAGCCCAGGTGTCCGGCCAGGGCGATAGCCTGCACGAGCACATTG
CCAATCTGGCCGGCAGCCCCGCCATTAAGAAGGGCATCCTGCAGACAGTGAAGGTGGTGGACGAGCTCGT
GAAAGTGATGGGCCGGCACAAGCCCGAGAACATCGTGATCGAAATGGCCAGAGAGAACCAGACCACCCAG
AAGGGACAGAAGAACAGCCGCGAGAGAATGAAGCGGATCGAAGAGGGCATCAAAGAGCTGGGCAGCCAGA
TCCTGAAAGAACACCCCGTGGAAAACACCCAGCTGCAGAACGAGAAGCTGTACCTGTACTACCTGCAGAA
TGGGCGGGATATGTACGTGGACCAGGAACTGGACATCAACCGGCTGTCCGACTACGATGTGGACCATATC
GTGCCTCAGAGCTTTCTGAAGGACGACTCCATCGACAACAAGGTGCTGACCAGAAGCGACAAGAACCGGG
GCAAGAGCGACAACGTGCCCTCCGAAGAGGTCGTGAAGAAGATGAAGAACTACTGGCGGCAGCTGCTGAA
CGCCAAGCTGATTACCCAGAGAAAGTTCGACAATCTGACCAAGGCCGAGAGAGGCGGCCTGAGCGAACTG
GATAAGGCCGGCTTCATCAAGAGACAGCTGGTGGAAACCCGGCAGATCACAAAGCACGTGGCACAGATCC
TGGACTCCCGGATGAACACTAAGTACGACGAGAATGACAAGCTGATCCGGGAAGTGAAAGTGATCACCCT
GAAGTCCAAGCTGGTGTCCGATTTCCGGAAGGATTTCCAGTTTTACAAAGTGCGCGAGATCAACAACTAC
CACCACGCCCACGACGCCTACCTGAACGCCGTCGTGGGAACCGCCCTGATCAAAAAGTACCCTAAGCTGG
AAAGCGAGTTCGTGTACGGCGACTACAAGGTGTACGACGTGCGGAAGATGATCGCCAAGAGCGAGCAGGA
AATCGGCAAGGCTACCGCCAAGTACTTCTTCTACAGCAACATCATGAACTTTTTCAAGACCGAGATTACC
CTGGCCAACGGCGAGATCCGGAAGCGGCCTCTGATCGAGACAAACGGCGAAACCGGGGAGATCGTGTGGG
ATAAGGGCCGGGATTTTGCCACCGTGCGGAAAGTGCTGAGCATGCCCCAAGTGAATATCGTGAAAAAGAC
CGAGGTGCAGACAGGCGGCTTCAGCAAAGAGTCTATCCTGCCCAAGAGGAACAGCGATAAGCTGATCGCC
AGAAAGAAGGACTGGGACCCTAAGAAGTACGGCGGCTTCGACAGCCCCACCGTGGCCTATTCTGTGCTGG
TGGTGGCCAAAGTGGAAAAGGGCAAGTCCAAGAAACTGAAGAGTGTGAAAGAGCTGCTGGGGATCACCAT
CATGGAAAGAAGCAGCTTCGAGAAGAATCCCATCGACTTTCTGGAAGCCAAGGGCTACAAAGAAGTGAAA
AAGGACCTGATCATCAAGCTGCCTAAGTACTCCCTGTTCGAGCTGGAAAACGGCCGGAAGAGAATGCTGG
CCTCTGCCGGCGAACTGCAGAAGGGAAACGAACTGGCCCTGCCCTCCAAATATGTGAACTTCCTGTACCT
GGCCAGCCACTATGAGAAGCTGAAGGGCTCCCCCGAGGATAATGAGCAGAAACAGCTGTTTGTGGAACAG
CACAAGCACTACCTGGACGAGATCATCGAGCAGATCAGCGAGTTCTCCAAGAGAGTGATCCTGGCCGACG
CTAATCTGGACAAAGTGCTGTCCGCCTACAACAAGCACCGGGATAAGCCCATCAGAGAGCAGGCCGAGAA
TATCATCCACCTGTTTACCCTGACCAATCTGGGAGCCCCTGCCGCCTTCAAGTACTTTGACACCACCATC
GACCGGAAGAGGTACACCAGCACCAAAGAGGTGCTGGACGCCACCCTGATCCACCAGAGCATCACCGGCC
TGTACGAGACACGGATCGACCTGTCTCAGCTGGGAGGCGACAAAAGGCCGGCGGCCACGAAAAAGGCCGG
CCAGGCAAAAAAGAAAAAGTAAGAATTCCTAGAGCTCGCTGATCAGCCTCGACTGTGCCTTCTAGTTGCC
AGCCATCTGTTGTTTGCCCCTCCCCCGTGCCTTCCTTGACCCTGGAAGGTGCCACTCCCACTGTCCTTTC
CTAATAAAATGAGGAAATTGCATCGCATTGTCTGAGTAGGTGTCATTCTATTCTGGGGGGTGGGGTGGGG
CAGGACAGCAAGGGGGAGGATTGGGAAGAGAATAGCAGGCATGCTGGGGAGCGGCCGCAGGAACCCCTAG
TGATGGAGTTGGCCACTCCCTCTCTGCGCGCTCGCTCGCTCACTGAGGCCGGGCGACCAAAGGTCGCCCG
ACGCCCGGGCTTTGCCCGGGCGGCCTCAGTGAGCGAGCGAGCGCGCAGCTGCCTGCAGGGGCGCCTGATG
CGGTATTTTCTCCTTACGCATCTGTGCGGTATTTCACACCGCATA
[95 nt withheld, positions 5086-5180]
T
[46 nt withheld, positions 5182-5227]
C
[141 nt withheld, positions 5229-5369]
CCTTTGACGTTGGAGTCCACGTTCTTT
[37 nt withheld, positions 5397-5433]
ACTCTATCTCGGGCTATTCTTTTGATTTATAAGGGATTTTGCCGATTTCGGTCTATTGGTTAAAAAATGA
GCTGATTTAACAAAAATTTAACGCGAATTTTAACAAAATATTAACGTTTACAATTTTATGGTGCACTCTC
AGTACAATCTGCTCTGATGCCGCATAGTTAAGCCAGCCCCGACACCCGCCAACACCCGCTGACGCGCCCT
GACGGGCTTGTCTGCTCCCGGCATCCGCTTACAGACAAGCTGTGACCGTCTCCGGGAGCTGCATGTGTCA
GAGGTTTTCACCGTCATCACCGAAACGCGCGAGACGAAAGGGCCTCGTGATACGCCTATTTTTATAGGTT
AATGTCATGATAATAATGGTTTCTTAGACGTCAGGTGGCACTTTTCGGGGAAATGTGCGCGGAACCCCTA
TTTGTTTATTTTTCTAAATACATTCAAATATGTATCCGCTCATGAGACAATAACCCTGATAAATGCTTCA
ATAATATTGAAAAAGGAAGAGTATGAGTATTCAACATTTCCGTGTCGCCCTTATTCCCTTTTTTGCGGCA
TTTTGCCTTCCTGTTTTTGCTCACCCAGAAACGCTGGTGAAAGTAAAAGATGCTGAAGATCAGTTGGGTG
CACGAGTGGGTTACATCGAACTGGATCTCAACAGCGGTAAGATCCTTGAGAGTTTTCGCCCCGAAGAACG
TTTTCCAATGATGAGCACTTTTAAAGTTCTGCTATGTGGCGCGGTATTATCCCGTATTGACGCCGGGCAA
GAGCAACTCGGTCGCCGCATACACTATTCTCAGAATGACTTGGTTGAGTACTCACCAGTCACAGAAAAGC
ATCTTACGGATGGCATGACAGTAAGAGAATTATGCAGTGCTGCCATAACCATGAGTGATAACACTGCGGC
CAACTTACTTCTGACAACGATCGGAGGACCGAAGGAGCTAACCGCTTTTTTGCACAACATGGGGGATCAT
GTAACTCGCCTTGATCGTTGGGAACCGGAGCTGAATGAAGCCATACCAAACGACGAGCGTGACACCACGA
TGCCTGTAGCAATGGCAACAACGTTGCGCAAACTATTAACTGGCGAACTACTTACTCTAGCTTCCCGGCA
ACAATTAATAGACTGGATGGAGGCGGATAAAGTTGCAGGACCACTTCTGCGCTCGGCCCTTCCGGCTGGC
TGGTTTATTGCTGATAAATCTGGAGCCGGTGAGCGTGGAAGCCGCGGTATCATTGCAGCACTGGGGCCAG
ATGGTAAGCCCTCCCGTATCGTAGTTATCTACACGACGGGGAGTCAGGCAACTATGGATGAACGAAATAG
ACAGATCGCTGAGATAGGTGCCTCACTGATTAAGCATTGGTAACTGTCAGACCAAGTTTACTCATATATA
CTTTAGATTGATTTAAAACTTCATTTTTAATTTAAAAGGATCTAGGTGAAGATCCTTTTTGATAATCTCA
TGACCAAAATCCCTTAACGTGAGTTTTCGTTCCACTGAGCGTCAGACCCCGTAGAAAAGATCAAAGGATC
TTCTTGAGATCCTTTTTTTCTGCGCGTAATCTGCTGCTTGCAAACAAAAAAACCACCGCTACCAGCGGTG
GTTTGTTTGCCGGATCAAGAGCTACCAACTCTTTTTCCGAAGGTAACTGGCTTCAGCAGAGCGCAGATAC
CAAATACTGTTCTTCTAGTGTAGCCGTAGTTAGGCCACCACTTCAAGAACTCTGTAGCACCGCCTACATA
CCTCGCTCTGCTAATCCTGTTACCAGTGGCTGCTGCCAGTGGCGATAAGTCGTGTCTTACCGGGTTGGAC
TCAAGACGATAGTTACCGGATAAGGCGCAGCGGTCGGGCTGAACGGGGGGTTCGTGCACACAGCCCAGCT
TGGAGCGAACGACCTACACCGAACTGAGATACCTACAGCGTGAGCTATGAGAAAGCGCCACGCTTCCCGA
AGGGAGAAAGGCGGACAGGTATCCGGTAAGCGGCAGGGTCGGAACAGGAGAGCGCACGAGGGAGCTTCCA
GGGGGAAACGCCTGGTATCTTTATAGTCCTGTCGGGTTTCGCCACCTCTGACTTGAGCGTCGATTTTTGT
GATGCTCGTCAGGGGGGCGGAGCCTATGGAAAAACGCCAGCAACGCGGCCTTTTTACGGTTCCTGGCCTT
TTGCTGGCCTTTTGCTCACATGTGAGGGCCTATTTCCCATGATTCCTTCATATTTGCATATACGATACAA
GGCTGTTAGAGAGATAATTGGAATTAATTTGACTGTAAACACAAAGATATTAGTACAAAATACGTGACGT
AGAAAGTAATAATTTCTTGGGTAGTTTGCAGTTTTAAAATTATGTTTTAAAATGGACTATCATATGCTTA
CCGTAACTTGAAAGTATTTCGATTTCTTGGCTTTATATATCTTGTGGAAAGGACGAAACACCGGGTCTTC
GAGAAGACCTGTTTTAGAGCTAGAAATAGCAAGTTAAAATAAGGCTAGTCCGTTATCAACTTGAAAAAGT
GGCACCGAGTCGGTGCTTTTTTCTAGACCAATTCTGCAGACAAATGGCTCTAGCGAGGGCCTATTTCCCA
TGATTCCTTCATATTTGCATATACGATACAAGGCTGTTAGAGAGATAATTGGAATTAATTTGACTGTAAA
CACAAAGATATTAGTACAAAATACGTGACGTAGAAAGTAATAATTTCTTGGGTAGTTTGCAGTTTTAAAA
TTATGTTTTAAAATGGACTATCATATGCTTACCGTAACTTGAAAGTATTTCGATTTCTTGGCTTTATATA
TCTTGTGGAAAGGACGAAACACCGGGTACCCGTTACATAACTTACGGTAAATGGCCCGCCTGGCTGACCG
CCCAACGACCCCCGCCCATTGACGTCAATAGTAACGCCAATAGGGACTTTCCATTGACGTCAATGGGTGG
AGTATTTACGGTAAACTGCCCACTTGGCAGTACATCAAGTGTATCATATGCCAAGTACGCCCCCTATTGA
CGTCAATGACGGTAAATGGCCCGCCTGGCATTGTGCCCAGTACATGACCTTATGGGACTTTCCTACTTGG
CAGTACATCTACGTATTAGTCATCGCTATTACCATGGTCGAGGTGAGCCCCACGTTCTGCTTCACTCTCC
CCATCTCCCCCCCCTCCCCACCCCCAATTTTGTATTTATTTATTTTTTAATTATTTTGTGCAGCGATGGG
GGCGGGGGGGGGG
Features (pLannotate 1.2.2; 19 found; start..end, strand, type, name):
      1..125     +  promoter       chicken β-actin promoter (fragment): contains a 21-bp deletion relative to the standard chicken β-actin promoter
    126..353     +  intron         hybrid intron: hybrid between chicken β-actin (CBA) and minute virus of mice (MMV) introns (Gray et al., 2011)
    491..2092    +  CDS            Cas9(N): N-terminal portion of Streptococcus pyogenes Cas9 (Zetsche et al., 2015)
   2093..4591    +  CDS            Cas9(C): C-terminal portion of Streptococcus pyogenes Cas9 (Zetsche et al., 2015)
   4592..4639    +  CDS            nucleoplasmin NLS: bipartite nuclear localization signal from nucleoplasmin
   4673..4784    +  polyA_signal   bGH poly(A) signal: bovine growth hormone polyadenylation signal
   4889..5029    +  repeat_region  AAV2 ITR: inverted terminal repeat of adeno-associated virus serotype 2 inverted
   5034..5085    -  misc_feature   bom (fragment): basis of mobility region from pBR322
   5104..5559    +  rep_origin     f1 ori (sequence partly withheld): f1 bacteriophage origin of replication; arrow indicates direction of (+) strand synthesis
   5560..5609    -  misc_feature   bom (fragment): basis of mobility region from pBR322
   5711..5746    -  CDS            rop (fragment): Rop protein, which maintains plasmids at low copy number; rop
   5841..5945    +  promoter       AmpR promoter: bla
   5946..6806    +  CDS            AmpR: β-lactamase; bla; confers resistance to ampicillin, carbenicillin, and related antibiotics
   6977..7565    +  rep_origin     ori: high-copy-number ColE1/pMB1/pBR322/pUC origin of replication
   7627..7867    +  promoter       U6 promoter: RNA polymerase III promoter for human U6 snRNA
   7894..7969    +  misc_RNA       gRNA scaffold: guide RNA scaffold for the Streptococcus pyogenes CRISPR/Cas9 system
   8008..8248    +  promoter       U6 promoter: RNA polymerase III promoter for human U6 snRNA
   8264..8549    +  enhancer       CMV enhancer: human cytomegalovirus immediate early enhancer; contains an 18-bp deletion relative to the standard CMV enhancer
   8551..8666    +  promoter       chicken β-actin promoter (fragment): contains a 21-bp deletion relative to the standard chicken β-actin promoter
