[The description below was written by a language model from this plasmid's Addgene catalogue record and pLannotate feature annotations shown in this document.]
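Description:
pX52 is an empty-backbone CRISPR plasmid derived from pX330, intended as a recipient or template for cloning guide RNAs by PCR. It is maintained in bacteria through a high-copy ColE1/pUC-type origin and selected with ampicillin via the β-lactamase (AmpR) gene. An f1 phage origin is also present, along with small remnants of pBR322 bom and rop sequences. The catalogue lists no insert, consistent with a vector that awaits user-supplied spacer sequences.

The annotated sequence is circular, so the chicken β-actin promoter fragments at its two ends are one element joined across the numbering origin. Together with the upstream CMV enhancer and the downstream hybrid CBA/MVM intron, they form the CBh-style Pol II promoter typical of pX330. This drives Streptococcus pyogenes Cas9. The annotation tool splits Cas9 into N- and C-terminal portions, but these are contiguous and so appear to represent a full-length nuclease. Cas9 is followed by a nucleoplasmin bipartite nuclear localization signal and a bovine growth hormone polyadenylation signal. A single AAV2 ITR lies after the poly(A) signal; with only one annotated, the record does not support describing this as a packageable AAV genome.

The guide-expression region departs from standard pX330. One human U6 (Pol III) promoter is followed by a short gap and an S. pyogenes gRNA scaffold, and a second U6 promoter follows with no scaffold annotated after it. This layout suggests a design for building guide cassettes, possibly dual ones, by PCR, but the record does not describe the exact cloning scheme. The associated work concerns optimized Cas9-based precise genome editing in neurons. The sequence is labelled a partial NGS result, so the annotation may be incomplete.
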