Addgene plasmid #169444: pX52
Purpose: (Empty Backbone) Used for guide cloning with PCR
Depositing lab: Richard Huganir. Depositing organization: Johns Hopkins University and School of Medicine. Publication: An optimized CRISPR/Cas9 approach for precise genome editing in neurons. Fang H, Bygrave AM, Roth RH, Johnson RC, Huganir RL. Elife. 2021 Mar 10;10. pii: 65202. doi: 10.7554/eLife.65202. PubMed 33689678.
Backbone
  Vector backbone: pX330
  Vector type: CRISPR
Growth in bacteria
  Bacterial resistance: Ampicillin, 100 μg/mL
  Growth temperature: 37°C
  Growth strain: NEB Stable
  Copy number: High Copy
Gene/Insert
  Gene/Insert name: None
Terms and licenses: Academic/Nonprofit Terms; Industry Terms: Not Available to Industry
How to cite: pX52 was a gift from Richard Huganir (Addgene plasmid # 169444 ; http://n2t.net/addgene:169444 ; RRID:Addgene_169444)
